Addgene plasmid #121467: pGEX/PD-L1 3SA
Purpose: Expression of GST-human PD-L1 in E. Coli
Depositing lab: Mien-Chie Hung. Depositing organization: University of Texas MD Anderson Cancer Center. Publication: Glycosylation and stabilization of programmed death ligand-1 suppresses T-cell activity. Li CW, Lim SO, Xia W, Lee HH, Chan LC, Kuo CW, Khoo KH, Chang SS, Cha JH, Kim T, Hsu JL, Wu Y, Hsu JM, Yamaguchi H, Ding Q, Wang Y, Yao J, Lee CC, Wu HJ, Sahin AA, Allison JP, Yu D, Hortobagyi GN, Hung MC. Nat Commun. 2016 Aug 30;7:12632. doi: 10.1038/ncomms12632. PubMed 27572267.
Backbone
  Vector backbone: pGEX-6P-1
  Backbone size w/o insert (bp): 4984
  Total vector size (bp): 5884
  Vector type: Bacterial Expression
Growth in bacteria
  Bacterial resistance: Ampicillin, 100 μg/mL
  Growth temperature: 37°C
  Growth strain: DH5alpha
  Copy number: Unknown
Gene/Insert
  Gene/Insert name: CD274 (alt name: PD-L1)
  Species: H. sapiens (human)
  Mutation: S176A, T180A, S184A
  GenBank ID: 29126 29126
  Entrez Gene: CD274 (a.k.a. ADMIO5, B7-H, B7H1, PD-L1, PDCD1L1, PDCD1LG1, PDL1, hPD-L1)
  Promoter: Tac
  Tag / fusion protein: GST (N terminal on backbone)
  Cloning method: Restriction Enzyme; 5′ cloning site SalI (not destroyed); 3′ cloning site NotI (not destroyed)
  Sequencing primers: 5′ pGEXF
Terms and licenses: Academic/Nonprofit Terms; Industry Terms: Not Available to Industry
How to cite: pGEX/PD-L1 3SA was a gift from Mien-Chie Hung (Addgene plasmid # 121467 ; http://n2t.net/addgene:121467 ; RRID:Addgene_121467)
