[The description below was written by a language model from this plasmid's Addgene catalogue record and pLannotate feature annotations shown in this document.]
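Description:
pGEX/PD-L1 3SA is a bacterial expression plasmid built on the pGEX-6P-1 backbone for producing human PD-L1 (CD274) as an N-terminal glutathione S-transferase fusion in E. coli. It replicates from a ColE1/pMB1-type origin and is selected with ampicillin through the β-lactamase (AmpR) gene and its own promoter. The catalogue lists a total size of about 5.9 kb, and the sequenced record is slightly shorter at 5,855 nt.

Expression is driven by the tac promoter, a strong trp/lac hybrid. A lac operator follows it, and the plasmid carries its own lacI gene and promoter, so transcription is repressed until relieved by IPTG. The Schistosoma japonicum GST coding sequence lies directly downstream of the promoter. The CD274 open reading frame follows it after a short linker and was cloned between SalI and NotI sites that both remain intact. The annotated CD274 feature spans 870 nt, which corresponds to essentially the full-length coding sequence. The insert carries three alanine substitutions, S176A, T180A and S184A, which give the construct its "3SA" name by removing three serine/threonine residues. The record does not state their functional role, but the associated publication concerns glycosylation and stabilization of PD-L1. Other annotated elements (a lac promoter/operator with lacZα, and fragments of rop, bom and yciV) are backbone remnants typical of pGEX vectors and are not functional parts of the payload.

The GST moiety allows affinity capture of the fusion protein on glutathione resin. This makes the plasmid suitable for preparing recombinant mutant PD-L1 for in vitro biochemical comparison with the wild-type protein.
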