Features (pLannotate 1.2.2; 17 found; start..end, strand, type, name):
     93..114     +  protein_bind   CAP binding site: CAP binding activates transcription in the presence of cAMP. E. coli catabolite activator protein
    129..159     +  promoter       lac promoter: promoter for the E. coli lac operon
    167..183     +  protein_bind   lac operator: The lac repressor binds to the lac operator to inhibit transcription in E. coli. This inhibition can be relieved by adding lactose or isopropyl-β-D-thiogalactopyranoside (IPTG). lac repressor encoded by lacI
    203..376     +  CDS            lacZα: LacZα fragment of β-galactosidase; lacZ fragment
    640..756     -  CDS            yciV (fragment): RNAAM_ECOLI - Also known as trpH From Escherichia coli (strain K12).
    832..860     +  promoter       tac promoter: strong E. coli promoter; hybrid between the trp and lac UV5 promoters
    868..884     +  protein_bind   lac operator: The lac repressor binds to the lac operator to inhibit transcription in E. coli. This inhibition can be relieved by adding lactose or isopropyl-β-D-thiogalactopyranoside (IPTG). lac repressor encoded by lacI
    907..1560    +  CDS            GST26_SCHJA: Experimental evidence at protein level: Swiss-Prot protein existence level 1. GST isoenzymes appear to play a central role in the parasite detoxification system. Other functions are also suspected including a role in increasing the solubility of haematin in the parasite gut. From Schistosoma japonicum (Blood fluke).
   1621..2490    +  CDS            CD274: PD1L1_HUMAN - Also known as B7H1, PDCD1L1, PDCD1LG1, PDL1. Experimental evidence at protein level: Swiss-Prot protein existence level 1. The PDCD1-mediated inhibitory pathway is exploited by tumors to attenuate anti-tumor immunity and escape destruction by the immune system, thereby facilitating tumor survival (PubMed:28813417, PubMed:28813410). The interaction with PDCD1/PD-1 inhibits cytotoxic T lymphocytes (CTLs) effector function (By similarity). The blockage of the PDCD1-mediated pathway results in the reversal of the exhausted T- cell phenotype and the normalization of the anti-tumor res
   2521..2560    +  CDS            rop (fragment): Rop protein, which maintains plasmids at low copy number; rop
   2662..2702    +  misc_feature   bom (fragment): basis of mobility region from pBR322
   2807..2911    +  promoter       AmpR promoter: bla
   2912..3772    +  CDS            AmpR: β-lactamase; bla; confers resistance to ampicillin, carbenicillin, and related antibiotics
   3943..4531    +  rep_origin     ori: high-copy-number ColE1/pMB1/pBR322/pUC origin of replication
   4717..4768    -  misc_feature   bom (fragment): basis of mobility region from pBR322
   4775..4852    +  promoter       lacI promoter: lacI
   4853..80      +  CDS            lacI (across the origin): lac repressor; lacI; The lac repressor binds to the lac operator to inhibit transcription in E. coli. This inhibition can be relieved by adding lactose or isopropyl-β-D-thiogalactopyranoside (IPTG).
>Addgene plasmid #121467 | pGEX/PD-L1 3SA | addgene full sequence | sequence record 236067 | Addgene NGS Result
AAACCGCCTCTCCCCGCGCGTTGGCCGATTCATTAATGCAGCTGGCACGACAGGTTTCCCGACTGGAAAG
CGGGCAGTGAGCGCAACGCAATTAATGTAAGTTAGCTCACTCATTAGGCACCCCAGGCTTTACACTTTAT
GCTTCCGGCTCGTATGTTGTGTGGAATTGTGAGCGGATAACAATTTCACACAGGAAACAGCTATGACCAT
GATTACGGATTCACTGGCCGTCGTTTTACAACGTCGTGACTGGGAAAACCCTGGCGTTACCCAACTTAAT
CGCCTTGCAGCACATCCCCCTTTCGCCAGCTGGCGTAATAGCGAAGAGGCCCGCACCGATCGCCCTTCCC
AACAGTTGCGCAGCCTGAATGGCGAATGGCGCTTTGCCTGGTTTCCGGCACCAGAAGCGGTGCCGGAAAG
CTGGCTGGAGTGCGATCTTCCTGAGGCCGATACTGTCGTCGTCCCCTCAAACTGGCAGATGCACGGTTAC
GATGCGCCCATCTACACCAACGTGACCTATCCCATTACGGTCAATCCGCCGTTTGTTCCCACGGAGAATC
CGACGGGTTGTTACTCGCTCACATTTAATGTTGATGAAAGCTGGCTACAGGAAGGCCAGACGCGAATTAT
TTTTGATGGCGTTGGAATTAGCTTATCGACTGCACGGTGCACCAATGCTTCTGGCGTCAGGCAGCCATCG
GAAGCTGTGGTATGGCTGTGCAGGTCGTAAATCACTGCATAATTCGTGTCGCTCAAGGCGCACTCCCGTT
CTGGATAATGTTTTTTGCGCCGACATCATAACGGTTCTGGCAAATATTCTGAAATGAGCTGTTGACAATT
AATCATCGGCTCGTATAATGTGTGGAATTGTGAGCGGATAACAATTTCACACAGGAAACAGTATTCATGT
CCCCTATACTAGGTTATTGGAAAATTAAGGGCCTTGTGCAACCCACTCGACTTCTTTTGGAATATCTTGA
AGAAAAATATGAAGAGCATTTGTATGAGCGCGATGAAGGTGATAAATGGCGAAACAAAAAGTTTGAATTG
GGTTTGGAGTTTCCCAATCTTCCTTATTATATTGATGGTGATGTTAAATTAACACAGTCTATGGCCATCA
TACGTTATATAGCTGACAAGCACAACATGTTGGGTGGTTGTCCAAAAGAGCGTGCAGAGATTTCAATGCT
TGAAGGAGCGGTTTTGGATATTAGATACGGTGTTTCGAGAATTGCATATAGTAAAGACTTTGAAACTCTC
AAAGTTGATTTTCTTAGCAAGCTACCTGAAATGCTGAAAATGTTCGAAGATCGTTTATGTCATAAAACAT
ATTTAAATGGTGATCATGTAACCCATCCTGACTTCATGTTGTATGACGCTCTTGATGTTGTTTTATACAT
GGACCCAATGTGCCTGGATGCGTTCCCAAAATTAGTTTGTTTTAAAAAACGTATTGAAGCTATCCCACAA
ATTGATAAGTACTTGAAATCCAGCAAGTATATAGCATGGCCTTTGCAGGGCTGGCAAGCCACGTTTGGTG
GTGGCGACCATCCTCCAAAATCGGATCTGGAAGTTCTGTTCCAGGGGCCCCTGGGATCCCCGGAATTCGC
CCTTGTCGACATGAGGATATTTGCTGTCTTTATATTCATGACCTACTGGCATTTGCTGAACGCATTTACT
GTCACGGTTCCCAAGGACCTATATGTGGTAGAGTATGGTAGCAATATGACAATTGAATGCAAATTCCCAG
TAGAAAAACAATTAGACCTGGCTGCACTAATTGTCTATTGGGAAATGGAGGATAAGAACATTATTCAATT
TGTGCATGGAGAGGAAGACCTGAAGGTTCAGCATAGTAGCTACAGACAGAGGGCCCGGCTGTTGAAGGAC
CAGCTCTCCCTGGGAAATGCTGCACTTCAGATCACAGATGTGAAATTGCAGGATGCAGGGGTGTACCGCT
GCATGATCAGCTATGGTGGTGCCGACTACAAGCGAATTACTGTGAAAGTCAATGCCCCATACAACAAAAT
CAACCAAAGAATTTTGGTTGTGGATCCAGTCACCTCTGAACATGAACTGACATGTCAGGCTGAGGGCTAC
CCCAAGGCCGAAGTCATCTGGACAAGCAGTGACCATCAAGTCCTGGCTGGTAAGACCGCCACCACCAATG
CCAAGAGAGAGGAGAAGCTTTTCAATGTGACCAGCACACTGAGAATCAACACAACAACTAATGAGATTTT
CTACTGCACTTTTAGGAGATTAGATCCTGAGGAAAACCATACAGCTGAATTGGTCATCCCAGAACTACCT
CTGGCACATCCTCCAAATGAAAGGACTCACTTGGTAATTCTGGGAGCCATCTTATTATGCCTTGGTGTAG
CACTGACATTCATCTTCCGTTTAAGAAAAGGGAGAATGATGGATGTGAAAAAATGTGGCATCCAAGATAC
AAACTCAAAGAAGCAAAGTGATACACATTTGGAGGAGACGTAAGCGGCCGCATCGTGACTGACTGACGAT
CTGCCTCGCGCGTTTCGGTGATGACGGTGAAAACCTCTGACACATGCAGCTCCCGGAGACGGTCACAGCT
TGTCTGTAAGCGGATGCCGGGAGCAGACAAGCCCGTCAGGGCGCGTCAGCGGGTGTTGGCGGGTGTCGGG
GCGCAGCCATGACCCAGTCACGTAGCGATAGCGGAGTGTATAATTCTTGAAGACGAAAGGGCCTCGTGAT
ACGCCTATTTTTATAGGTTAATGTCATGATAATAATGGTTTCTTAGACGTCAGGTGGCACTTTTCGGGGA
AATGTGCGCGGAACCCCTATTTGTTTATTTTTCTAAATACATTCAAATATGTATCCGCTCATGAGACAAT
AACCCTGATAAATGCTTCAATAATATTGAAAAAGGAAGAGTATGAGTATTCAACATTTCCGTGTCGCCCT
TATTCCCTTTTTTGCGGCATTTTGCCTTCCTGTTTTTGCTCACCCAGAAACGCTGGTGAAAGTAAAAGAT
GCTGAAGATCAGTTGGGTGCACGAGTGGGTTACATCGAACTGGATCTCAACAGCGGTAAGATCCTTGAGA
GTTTTCGCCCCGAAGAACGTTTTCCAATGATGAGCACTTTTAAAGTTCTGCTATGTGGCGCGGTATTATC
CCGTGTTGACGCCGGGCAAGAGCAACTCGGTCGCCGCATACACTATTCTCAGAATGACTTGGTTGAGTAC
TCACCAGTCACAGAAAAGCATCTTACGGATGGCATGACAGTAAGAGAATTATGCAGTGCTGCCATAACCA
TGAGTGATAACACTGCGGCCAACTTACTTCTGACAACGATCGGAGGACCGAAGGAGCTAACCGCTTTTTT
GCACAACATGGGGGATCATGTAACTCGCCTTGATCGTTGGGAACCGGAGCTGAATGAAGCCATACCAAAC
GACGAGCGTGACACCACGATGCCTGCAGCAATGGCAACAACGTTGCGCAAACTATTAACTGGCGAACTAC
TTACTCTAGCTTCCCGGCAACAATTAATAGACTGGATGGAGGCGGATAAAGTTGCAGGACCACTTCTGCG
CTCGGCCCTTCCGGCTGGCTGGTTTATTGCTGATAAATCTGGAGCCGGTGAGCGTGGGTCTCGCGGTATC
ATTGCAGCACTGGGGCCAGATGGTAAGCCCTCCCGTATCGTAGTTATCTACACGACGGGGAGTCAGGCAA
CTATGGATGAACGAAATAGACAGATCGCTGAGATAGGTGCCTCACTGATTAAGCATTGGTAACTGTCAGA
CCAAGTTTACTCATATATACTTTAGATTGATTTAAAACTTCATTTTTAATTTAAAAGGATCTAGGTGAAG
ATCCTTTTTGATAATCTCATGACCAAAATCCCTTAACGTGAGTTTTCGTTCCACTGAGCGTCAGACCCCG
TAGAAAAGATCAAAGGATCTTCTTGAGATCCTTTTTTTCTGCGCGTAATCTGCTGCTTGCAAACAAAAAA
ACCACCGCTACCAGCGGTGGTTTGTTTGCCGGATCAAGAGCTACCAACTCTTTTTCCGAAGGTAACTGGC
TTCAGCAGAGCGCAGATACCAAATACTGTCCTTCTAGTGTAGCCGTAGTTAGGCCACCACTTCAAGAACT
CTGTAGCACCGCCTACATACCTCGCTCTGCTAATCCTGTTACCAGTGGCTGCTGCCAGTGGCGATAAGTC
GTGTCTTACCGGGTTGGACTCAAGACGATAGTTACCGGATAAGGCGCAGCGGTCGGGCTGAACGGGGGGT
TCGTGCACACAGCCCAGCTTGGAGCGAACGACCTACACCGAACTGAGATACCTACAGCGTGAGCTATGAG
AAAGCGCCACGCTTCCCGAAGGGAGAAAGGCGGACAGGTATCCGGTAAGCGGCAGGGTCGGAACAGGAGA
GCGCACGAGGGAGCTTCCAGGGGGAAACGCCTGGTATCTTTATAGTCCTGTCGGGTTTCGCCACCTCTGA
CTTGAGCGTCGATTTTTGTGATGCTCGTCAGGGGGGCGGAGCCTATGGAAAAACGCCAGCAACGCGGCCT
TTTTACGGTTCCTGGCCTTTTGCTGGCCTTTTGCTCACATGTTCTTTCCTGCGTTATCCCCTGATTCTGT
GGATAACCGTATTACCGCCTTTGAGTGAGCTGATACCGCTCGCCGCAGCCGAACGACCGAGCGCAGCGAG
TCAGTGAGCGAGGAAGCGGAAGAGCGCCTGATGCGGTATTTTCTCCTTACGCATCTGTGCGGTATTTCAC
ACCGCATAAATTCCGACACCATCGAATGGCGCAAAACCTTTCGCGGTATGGCATGATAGCGCCCGGAAGA
GAGTCAATTCAGGGTGGTGAATGTGAAACCAGTAACGTTATACGATGTCGCAGAGTATGCCGGTGTCTCT
TATCAGACCGTTTCCCGCGTGGTGAACCAGGCCAGCCACGTTTCTGCGAAAACGCGGGAAAAAGTGGAAG
CGGCGATGGCGGAGCTGAATTACATTCCCAACCGCGTGGCACAACAACTGGCGGGCAAACAGTCGTTGCT
GATTGGCGTTGCCACCTCCAGTCTGGCCCTGCACGCGCCGTCGCAAATTGTCGCGGCGATTAAATCTCGC
GCCGATCAACTGGGTGCCAGCGTGGTGGTGTCGATGGTAGAACGAAGCGGCGTCGAAGCCTGTAAAGCGG
CGGTGCACAATCTTCTCGCGCAACGCGTCAGTGGGCTGATCATTAACTATCCGCTGGATGACCAGGATGC
CATTGCTGTGGAAGCTGCCTGCACTAATGTTCCGGCGTTATTTCTTGATGTCTCTGACCAGACACCCATC
AACAGTATTATTTTCTCCCATGAAGACGGTACGCGACTGGGCGTGGAGCATCTGGTCGCATTGGGTCACC
AGCAAATCGCGCTGTTAGCGGGCCCATTAAGTTCTGTCTCGGCGCGTCTGCGTCTGGCTGGCTGGCATAA
ATATCTCACTCGCAATCAAATTCAGCCGATAGCGGAACGGGAAGGCGACTGGAGTGCCATGTCCGGTTTT
CAACAAACCATGCAAATGCTGAATGAGGGCATCGTTCCCACTGCGATGCTGGTTGCCAACGATCAGATGG
CGCTGGGCGCAATGCGCGCCATTACCGAGTCCGGGCTGCGCGTTGGTGCGGATATCTCGGTAGTGGGATA
CGACGATACCGAAGACAGCTCATGTTATATCCCGCCGTTAACCACCATCAAACAGGATTTTCGCCTGCTG
GGGCAAACCAGCGTGGACCGCTTGCTGCAACTCTCTCAGGGCCAGGCGGTGAAGGGCAATCAGCTGTTGC
CCGTCTCACTGGTGAAAAGAAAAACCACGCTAGCGCCCAATACGC
